>Addgene plasmid #197393 | ATG9A-mCherry | addgene full sequence | sequence record 388904 | Addgene NGS Result
TTGAGATCCTTTTTTTCTGCGCGTAATCTGCTGCTTGCAAACAAAAAAACCACCGCTACCAGCGGTGGTT
TGTTTGCCGGATCAAGAGCTACCAACTCTTTTTCCGAAGGTAACTGGCTTCAGCAGAGCGCAGATACCAA
ATACTGTTCTTCTAGTGTAGCCGTAGTTAGGCCACCACTTCAAGAACTCTGTAGCACCGCCTACATACCT
CGCTCTGCTAATCCTGTTACCAGTGGCTGCTGCCAGTGGCGATAAGTCGTGTCTTACCGGGTTGGACTCA
AGACGATAGTTACCGGATAAGGCGCAGCGGTCGGGCTGAACGGGGGGTTCGTGCACACAGCCCAGCTTGG
AGCGAACGACCTACACCGAACTGAGATACCTACAGCGTGAGCTATGAGAAAGCGCCACGCTTCCCGAAGG
GAGAAAGGCGGACAGGTATCCGGTAAGCGGCAGGGTCGGAACAGGAGAGCGCACGAGGGAGCTTCCAGGG
GGAAACGCCTGGTATCTTTATAGTCCTGTCGGGTTTCGCCACCTCTGACTTGAGCGTCGATTTTTGTGAT
GCTCGTCAGGGGGGCGGAGCCTATGGAAAAACGCCAGCAACGCGGCCTTTTTACGGTTCCTGGCCTTTTG
CTGGCCTTTTGCTCACATGTTCTTTCCTGCGTTATCCCCTGATTCTGTGGATAACCGTATTACCGCCATG
CATTAGTTATTAATAGTAATCAATTACGGGGTCATTAGTTCATAGCCCATATATGGAGTTCCGCGTTACA
TAACTTACGGTAAATGGCCCGCCTGGCTGACCGCCCAACGACCCCCGCCCATTGACGTCAATAATGACGT
ATGTTCCCATAGTAACGCCAATAGGGACTTTCCATTGACGTCAATGGGTGGAGTATTTACGGTAAACTGC
CCACTTGGCAGTACATCAAGTGTATCATATGCCAAGTACGCCCCCTATTGACGTCAATGACGGTAAATGG
CCCGCCTGGCATTATGCCCAGTACATGACCTTATGGGACTTTCCTACTTGGCAGTACATCTACGTATTAG
TCATCGCTATTACCATGGTGATGCGGTTTTGGCAGTACATCAATGGGCGTGGATAGCGGTTTGACTCACG
GGGATTTCCAAGTCTCCACCCCATTGACGTCAATGGGAGTTTGTTTTGGCACCAAAATCAACGGGACTTT
CCAAAATGTCGTAACAACTCCGCCCCATTGACGCAAATGGGCGGTAGGCGTGTACGGTGGGAGGTCTATA
TAAGCAGAGCTGGTTTAGTGAACCGTCAGATCCGCTAGCGCTACCGGACTCAGATCTCGAGCTCAAGCTT
CGAATTCTGATGGCGCAGTTCGACACTGAATACCAGCGCCTAGAGGCCTCCTATAGTGATTCACCCCCAG
GGGAGGAGGACCTGTTGGTGCACGTCGCCGAGGGGAGCAAGTCACCTTGGCACCATATTGAAAACCTTGA
CCTCTTCTTCTCTCGAGTTTATAATCTGCACCAGAAGAATGGCTTCACATGTATGCTCATCGGGGAGATC
TTTGAGCTCATGCAGTTCCTCTTTGTGGTTGCCTTCACTACCTTCCTGGTCAGCTGCGTGGACTATGACA
TCCTATTTGCCAACAAGATGGTGAACCACAGTCTTCACCCTACTGAACCCGTCAAGGTCACTCTGCCAGA
CGCCTTTTTGCCTGCTCAAGTCTGTAGTGCCAGGATTCAGGAAAATGGCTCCCTTATCACCATCCTGGTC
ATTGCTGGTGTCTTCTGGATCCACCGGCTTATCAAGTTCATCTATAACATTTGCTGCTACTGGGAGATCC
ACTCCTTCTACCTGCACGCTCTGCGCATCCCTATGTCTGCCCTTCCGTATTGCACGTGGCAAGAAGTGCA
GGCCCGGATCGTGCAGACGCAGAAGGAGCACCAGATCTGCATCCACAAACGTGAGCTGACAGAACTGGAC
ATCTACCACCGCATCCTCCGTTTCCAGAACTACATGGTGGCACTGGTTAACAAATCCCTCCTGCCTCTGC
GCTTCCGCCTGCCTGGCCTCGGGGAAGCTGTCTTCTTCACCCGTGGTCTCAAGTACAACTTTGAGCTGAT
CCTCTTCTGGGGACCTGGCTCTCTGTTTCTCAATGAATGGAGCCTCAAGGCCGAGTACAAACGTGGGGGG
CAACGGCTAGAGCTGGCCCAGCGCCTCAGCAACCGCATCCTGTGGATTGGCATCGCTAACTTCCTGCTGT
GCCCCCTCATCCTCATATGGCAAATCCTCTATGCCTTCTTCAGCTATGCTGAGGTGCTGAAGCGGGAGCC
GGGGGCCCTGGGAGCACGCTGCTGGTCACTCTATGGCCGCTGCTACCTCCGCCACTTCAACGAGCTGGAG
CACGAGCTGCAGTCCCGCCTCAACCGTGGCTACAAGCCCGCCTCCAAGTACATGAATTGCTTCTTGTCAC
CTCTTTTGACACTGCTGGCCAAGAATGGAGCCTTCTTCGCTGGCTCCATCCTGGCTGTGCTTATTGCCCT
CACCATTTATGACGAAGATGTGTTGGCTGTGGAACATGTGCTGACCACCGTCACACTCCTGGGGGTCACC
GTGACCGTGTGCAGGTCCTTTATCCCGGACCAGCACATGGTGTTCTGCCCTGAGCAGCTGCTCCGCGTGA
TCCTCGCTCACATCCACTACATGCCTGACCACTGGCAGGGTAATGCCCACCGCTCGCAGACCCGGGACGA
GTTTGCCCAGCTCTTCCAGTACAAGGCAGTGTTCATTTTGGAAGAGTTGCTGAGCCCCATTGTCACACCC
CTCATCCTCATCTTCTGCCTGCGCCCACGGGCCCTGGAGATTATAGACTTCTTCCGAAACTTCACCGTGG
AGGTCGTTGGTGTGGGAGATACCTGCTCCTTTGCTCAGATGGATGTTCGCCAGCATGGTCATCCCCAGTG
GCTATCTGCTGGGCAGACAGAGGCCTCAGTGTACCAGCAAGCTGAGGATGGAAAGACAGAGTTGTCACTC
ATGCACTTTGCCATCACCAACCCTGGCTGGCAGCCACCACGTGAGAGCACAGCCTTCCTAGGCTTCCTCA
AGGAGCAGGTTCAGCGGGATGGAGCAGCTGCTAGCCTCGCCCAAGGGGGTCTGCTCCCTGAAAATGCCCT
CTTTACGTCTATCCAGTCCTTACAATCTGAGTCTGAGCCCCTGAGCCTTATCGCAAATGTGGTAGCTGGC
TCATCCTGCCGGGGCCCTCCACTGCCCAGAGACCTGCAGGGCTCCAGGCACAGGGCTGAAGTCGCCTCTG
CCCTGCGCTCCTTCTCCCCGCTGCAACCCGGGCAGGCGCCCACAGGCCGGGCTCACAGCACCATGACAGG
CTCTGGGGTGGATGCCAGGACAGCCAGCTCCGGGAGCAGCGTGTGGGAAGGACAGCTGCAGAGCCTGGTG
CTGTCAGAATATGCATCCACAGAGATGAGCCTGCATGCCCTCTATATGCACCAGCTCCACAAGCAGCAGG
CCCAGGCTGAACCTGAGCGGCATGTATGGCACCGCCGGGAGAGTGATGAGAGTGGAGAAAGCGCCCCTGA
TGAAGGGGGAGAGGGCGCCCGGGCCCCCCAGTCTATCCCTCGCTCTGCTAGCTATCCCTGTGCAGCACCC
CGGCCTGGAGCTCCTGAGACCACCGCCCTGCATGGGGGCTTCCAGAGGCGCTACGGTGGCATCACAGATC
CTGGCACAGTGCCCAGGGTTCCCTCTCATTTCTCTCGGCTGCCTCTTGGAGGGTGGGCAGAAGATGGGCA
GTCGGCATCAAGGCACCCTGAGCCCGTGCCCGAAGAGGGCTCGGAGGATGAGCTACCCCCTCAGGTGCAC
AAGGTAACGTCGACGGTACCGCGGGCCCGGGATCCACCGGTCGCCACCATGGTGAGCAAGGGCGAGGAGG
ATAACATGGCCATCATCAAGGAGTTCATGCGCTTCAAGGTGCACATGGAGGGCTCCGTGAACGGCCACGA
GTTCGAGATCGAGGGCGAGGGCGAGGGCCGCCCCTACGAGGGCACCCAGACCGCCAAGCTGAAGGTGACC
AAGGGTGGCCCCCTGCCCTTCGCCTGGGACATCCTGTCCCCTCAGTTCATGTACGGCTCCAAGGCCTACG
TGAAGCACCCCGCCGACATCCCCGACTACTTGAAGCTGTCCTTCCCCGAGGGCTTCAAGTGGGAGCGCGT
GATGAACTTCGAGGACGGCGGCGTGGTGACCGTGACCCAGGACTCCTCCCTGCAGGACGGCGAGTTCATC
TACAAGGTGAAGCTGCGCGGCACCAACTTCCCCTCCGACGGCCCCGTAATGCAGAAGAAGACCATGGGCT
GGGAGGCCTCCTCCGAGCGGATGTACCCCGAGGACGGCGCCCTGAAGGGCGAGATCAAGCAGAGGCTGAA
GCTGAAGGACGGCGGCCACTACGACGCTGAGGTCAAGACCACCTACAAGGCCAAGAAGCCCGTGCAGCTG
CCCGGCGCCTACAACGTCAACATCAAGTTGGACATCACCTCCCACAACGAGGACTACACCATCGTGGAAC
AGTACGAACGCGCCGAGGGCCGCCACTCCACCGGCGGCATGGACGAGCTGTACAAGTAAAGCGGCCGCGA
CTCTAGATCATAATCAGCCATACCACATTTGTAGAGGTTTTACTTGCTTTAAAAAACCTCCCACACCTCC
CCCTGAACCTGAAACATAAAATGAATGCAATTGTTGTTGTTAACTTGTTTATTGCAGCTTATAATGGTTA
CAAATAAAGCAATAGCATCACAAATTTCACAAATAAAGCATTTTTTTCACTGCATTCTAGTTGTGGTTTG
TCCAAACTCATCAATGTATCTTAAGGCGTAAATTGTAAGCGTTAATATTTTGTTAAAATTCGCGTTAAAT
TTTTGTTAAATCAGCTCATTTTTTAACCAATAGGCCGAAATCGGCAAAATCCCTTATAAATCAAAAGAAT
AGACCGAGATAGGGT
[37 nt withheld, positions 4986-5022]
AAAGAACGTGGACTCCAACGTCAAAGG
[49 nt withheld, positions 5050-5098]
T
[91 nt withheld, positions 5100-5190]
G
[124 nt withheld, positions 5192-5315]
CAGGTGGCACTTTTCGGGGAAATGTGCGCGGAACCCCTATTTGTTTATTTTTCTAAATACATTCAAATAT
GTATCCGCTCATGAGACAATAACCCTGATAAATGCTTCAATAATATTGAAAAAGGAAGAGTCCTGAGGCG
GAAAGAACCAGCTGTGGAATGTGTGTCAGTTAGGGTGTGGAAAGTCCCCAGGCTCCCCAGCAGGCAGAAG
TATGCAAAGCATGCATCTCAATTAGTCAGCAACCAGGTGTGGAAAGTCCCCAGGCTCCCCAGCAGGCAGA
AGTATGCAAAGCATGCATCTCAATTAGTCAGCAACCATAGTCCCGCCCCTAACTCCGCCCATCCCGCCCC
TAACTCCGCCCAGTTCCGCCCATTCTCCGCCCCATGGCTGACTAATTTTTTTTATTTATGCAGAGGCCGA
GGCCGCCTCGGCCTCTGAGCTATTCCAGAAGTAGTGAGGAGGCTTTTTTGGAGGCCTAGGCTTTTGCAAA
GATCGATCAAGAGACAGGATGAGGATCGTTTCGCATGATTGAACAAGATGGATTGCACGCAGGTTCTCCG
GCCGCTTGGGTGGAGAGGCTATTCGGCTATGACTGGGCACAACAGACAATCGGCTGCTCTGATGCCGCCG
TGTTCCGGCTGTCAGCGCAGGGGCGCCCGGTTCTTTTTGTCAAGACCGACCTGTCCGGTGCCCTGAATGA
ACTGCAAGACGAGGCAGCGCGGCTATCGTGGCTGGCCACGACGGGCGTTCCTTGCGCAGCTGTGCTCGAC
GTTGTCACTGAAGCGGGAAGGGACTGGCTGCTATTGGGCGAAGTGCCGGGGCAGGATCTCCTGTCATCTC
ACCTTGCTCCTGCCGAGAAAGTATCCATCATGGCTGATGCAATGCGGCGGCTGCATACGCTTGATCCGGC
TACCTGCCCATTCGACCACCAAGCGAAACATCGCATCGAGCGAGCACGTACTCGGATGGAAGCCGGTCTT
GTCGATCAGGATGATCTGGACGAAGAGCATCAGGGGCTCGCGCCAGCCGAACTGTTCGCCAGGCTCAAGG
CGAGCATGCCCGACGGCGAGGATCTCGTCGTGACCCATGGCGATGCCTGCTTGCCGAATATCATGGTGGA
AAATGGCCGCTTTTCTGGATTCATCGACTGTGGCCGGCTGGGTGTGGCGGACCGCTATCAGGACATAGCG
TTGGCTACCCGTGATATTGCTGAAGAGCTTGGCGGCGAATGGGCTGACCGCTTCCTCGTGCTTTACGGTA
TCGCCGCTCCCGATTCGCAGCGCATCGCCTTCTATCGCCTTCTTGACGAGTTCTTCTGAGCGGGACTCTG
GGGTTCGAAATGACCGACCAAGCGACGCCCAACCTGCCATCACGAGATTTCGATTCCACCGCCGCCTTCT
ATGAAAGGTTGGGCTTCGGAATCGTTTTCCGGGACGCCGGCTGGATGATCCTCCAGCGCGGGGATCTCAT
GCTGGAGTTCTTCGCCCACCCTAGGGGGAGGCTAACTGAAACACGGAAGGAGACAATACCGGAAGGAACC
CGCGCTATGACGGCAATAAAAAGACAGAATAAAACGCACGGTGTTGGGTCGTTTGTTCATAAACGCGGGG
TTCGGTCCCAGGGCTGGCACTCTGTCGATACCCCACCGAGACCCCATTGGGGCCAATACGCCCGCGTTTC
TTCCTTTTCCCCACCCCACCCCCCAAGTTCGGGTGAAGGCCCAGGGCTCGCAGCCAACGTCGGGGCGGCA
GGCCCTGCCATAGCCTCAGGTTACTCATATATACTTTAGATTGATTTAAAACTTCATTTTTAATTTAAAA
GGATCTAGGTGAAGATCCTTTTTGATAATCTCATGACCAAAATCCCTTAACGTGAGTTTTCGTTCCACTG
AGCGTCAGACCCCGTAGAAAAGATCAAAGGATCTTC
Features (pLannotate 1.2.2; 16 found; start..end, strand, type, name):
      1..589     +  rep_origin     ori: high-copy-number ColE1/pMB1/pBR322/pUC origin of replication
    764..1067    +  enhancer       CMV enhancer: human cytomegalovirus immediate early enhancer
   1068..1271    +  promoter       CMV promoter: human cytomegalovirus (CMV) immediate early promoter
   1294..1339    +  misc_feature   MCS (fragment): multiple cloning site
   1340..3856    +  CDS            ATG9A: ATG9A_HUMAN - Also known as APG9L1. Experimental evidence at protein level: Swiss-Prot protein existence level 1. Involved in autophagy and cytoplasm to vacuole transport (Cvt) vesicle formation. Plays a key role in the organization of the preautophagosomal structure/phagophore assembly site (PAS), the nucleating site for formation of the sequestering vesicle. Cycles between a juxta-nuclear trans-Golgi network compartment and late endosomes. Nutrient starvation induces accumulation on autophagosomes. Starvation-dependent trafficking requires ULK1, ATG13 and SUPT20H. From Homo sapiens (Human).
   3859..3891    +  misc_feature   MCS (fragment): multiple cloning site
   3899..4606    +  CDS            mCherry: mCherry is a basic (constitutively fluorescent) red fluorescent protein published in 2004, derived from Discosoma sp.. It is reported to be a very rapidly-maturing monomer with low acid sensitivity.
   4626..4709    +  CDS            large T antigen (fragment): large T antigen from SV40 (simian virus 40)
   4732..4853    +  polyA_signal   SV40 poly(A) signal: SV40 polyadenylation signal
   4887..5315    -  rep_origin     f1 ori (sequence partly withheld): f1 bacteriophage origin of replication; arrow indicates direction of (+) strand synthesis
   5342..5446    +  promoter       AmpR promoter: bla
   5448..5805    +  promoter       SV40 promoter: SV40 enhancer and early promoter
   5840..6634    +  CDS            NeoR/KanR: aminoglycoside phosphotransferase from Tn5; aph(3')-II (or nptII); confers resistance to neomycin, kanamycin, and G418 (Geneticin®)
   6655..6807    +  CDS            ble (fragment): BLE_KLEPN - Experimental evidence at protein level: Swiss-Prot protein existence level 1. Binding protein with a strong affinity to the bleomycin family of antibiotics. Binds to CL990; an antimitotic-antibiotic compound. From Klebsiella pneumoniae.
   6866..6913    +  polyA_signal   HSV TK poly(A) signal: herpes simplex virus thymidine kinase polyadenylation signal (Cole and Stacy, 1985)
   7004..7020    -  polyA_signal   bGH poly(A) signal (fragment): bovine growth hormone polyadenylation signal
