[The description below was written by a language model from this plasmid's Addgene catalogue record and pLannotate feature annotations shown in this document.]
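Description:
ATG9A-mCherry is a mammalian expression plasmid of about 7.2 kb that produces human ATG9A fused at its C terminus to the red fluorescent protein mCherry. The backbone is recorded simply as "mCherry", and its layout matches the common N1-type fluorescent protein fusion vectors. It has a high-copy ColE1/pUC-type origin for propagation in E. coli, an f1 phage origin, and a single NeoR/KanR (Tn5 aminoglycoside phosphotransferase) cassette. That cassette is driven by tandem bacterial (bla) and SV40 early promoters and terminated by the HSV TK polyadenylation signal. This arrangement gives kanamycin resistance in bacteria and, in principle, G418 selection in mammalian cells. Short annotated fragments of ble, SV40 large T antigen and a bGH poly(A) signal appear to be backbone remnants rather than functional elements.

The expression unit consists of the human cytomegalovirus immediate early enhancer and promoter, a residual piece of the multiple cloning site, and the ATG9A coding sequence, which was inserted by Gibson assembly. A short linker derived from the cloning site follows, then mCherry and the SV40 poly(A) signal. ATG9A is a multispanning membrane protein of the autophagy machinery. It cycles between the trans-Golgi network and endosomal compartments and contributes to phagophore formation. The mCherry tag allows its localisation and trafficking to be followed by fluorescence microscopy in transfected cells. The associated study concerns altered ATG9A distribution in neurons from a mouse model of AP-4 deficiency, so the construct suits imaging of ATG9A sorting and transport in cultured cells, including neurons.
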