Addgene plasmid #197393: ATG9A-mCherry
Purpose: Expresses ATG9A in mammalian cells
Depositing lab: Juan Bonifacino. Depositing organization: National Institute of Child Health and Human Development (NICHD). Publication: Altered distribution of ATG9A and accumulation of axonal aggregates in neurons from a mouse model of AP-4 deficiency syndrome. De Pace R, Skirzewski M, Damme M, Mattera R, Mercurio J, Foster AM, Cuitino L, Jarnik M, Hoffmann V, Morris HD, Han TU, Mancini GMS, Buonanno A, Bonifacino JS. PLoS Genet. 2018 Apr 26;14(4):e1007363. doi: 10.1371/journal.pgen.1007363. eCollection 2018 Apr. PubMed 29698489.
Backbone
  Vector backbone: mCherry
  Vector type: Mammalian Expression
Growth in bacteria
  Bacterial resistance: Kanamycin, 50 μg/mL
  Growth temperature: 37°C
  Growth strain: DH5alpha
  Copy number: Unknown
Gene/Insert
  Gene/Insert name: ATG9A
  Species: H. sapiens (human)
  Entrez Gene: ATG9A (a.k.a. APG9L1, MGD3208, mATG9)
  Tag / fusion protein: mCh (C terminal on insert)
  Cloning method: Gibson Cloning
  Sequencing primers: 5′ CMV-F; 3′ mCh-R
Terms and licenses: Academic/Nonprofit Terms; Industry Terms: Not Available to Industry
How to cite: ATG9A-mCherry was a gift from Juan Bonifacino (Addgene plasmid # 197393 ; http://n2t.net/addgene:197393 ; RRID:Addgene_197393)
